>Addgene plasmid #119960 | 6CCR (GID4) | addgene full sequence | sequence record 232678 | Addgene NGS Result
CTAGAAATAATTTTGTTTAACTTTAAGAAGGAGATATACCATGAAAAAACATCACCATCATCATCATCAT
CACAGCAGCGGCCTGGTTCCGCGTGGTAGTATGTCGGACTCAGAAGTCAATCAAGAAGCTAAGCCAGAGG
TCAAGCCAGAAGTCAAGCCTGAGACTCACATCAATTTAAAGGTGTCCGATGGATCTTCAGAGATCTTCTT
CAAGATCAAAAAGACCACTCCTTTAAGAAGGCTGATGGAAGCGTTCGCTAAAAGACAGGGTAAGGAAATG
GACTCCTTAAGATTCTTGTACGACGGTATTAGAATCCAAGCTGATCAGACCCCTGAAGATTTGGACATGG
AGGATAACGATATTATTGAGGCTCACAGAGAACAGATTGGTGGAACAGAAAACTTGTATTTCCAGGGCGG
CGTGGCCACCAGCCTGCTCTAC
[498 nt withheld, positions 443-940]
CCTGAACACAGTGCACCCATCTATGAATTCCGGTGATGACGAAGCTTGCGGCCGCACTCGAGCACCACCA
CCACCACCACTGAGATCCGGCTGCTAACAAAGCCCGAAAGGAAGCTGAGTTGGCTGCTGCCACCGCTGAG
CAATAACTAGCATAACCCCTTGGGGCCTCTAAACGGGTCTTGAGGGGTTTTTTGCTGAAAGGAGGAACTA
TATCCGGATTGGCGAATGGG
[124 nt withheld, positions 1171-1294]
C
[91 nt withheld, positions 1296-1386]
A
[49 nt withheld, positions 1388-1436]
CCTTTGACGTTGGAGTCCACGTTCTTT
[37 nt withheld, positions 1464-1500]
ACCCTATCTCGGTCTATTCTTTTGATTTATAAGGGATTTTGCCGATTTCGGCCTATTGGTTAAAAAATGA
GCTGATTTAACAAAAATTTAACGCGAATTTTAACAAAATATTAACGCTTACAATTTAGGTGGCACTTTTC
GGGGAAATGTGCGCGGAACCCCTATTTGTTTATTTTTCTAAATACATTCAAATATGTATCCGCTCATGAA
TTAATTCTTAGAAAAACTCATCGAGCATCAAATGAAACTGCAATTTATTCATATCAGGATTATCAATACC
ATATTTTTGAAAAAGCCGTTTCTGTAATGAAGGAGAAAACTCACCGAGGCAGTTCCATAGGATGGCAAGA
TCCTGGTATCGGTCTGCGATTCCGACTCGTCCAACATCAATACAACCTATTAATTTCCCCTCGTCAAAAA
TAAGGTTATCAAGTGAGAAATCACCATGAGTGACGACTGAATCCGGTGAGAATGGCAAAAGTTTATGCAT
TTCTTTCCAGACTTGTTCAACAGGCCAGCCATTACGCTCGTCATCAAAATCACTCGCATCAACCAAACCG
TTATTCATTCGTGATTGCGCCTGAGCGAGACGAAATACGCGATCGCTGTTAAAAGGACAATTACAAACAG
GAATCGAATGCAACCGGCGCAGGAACACTGCCAGCGCATCAACAATATTTTCACCTGAATCAGGATATTC
TTCTAATACCTGGAATGCTGTTTTCCCGGGGATCGCAGTGGTGAGTAACCATGCATCATCAGGAGTACGG
ATAAAATGCTTGATGGTCGGAAGAGGCATAAATTCCGTCAGCCAGTTTAGTCTGACCATCTCATCTGTAA
CATCATTGGCAACGCTACCTTTGCCATGTTTCAGAAACAACTCTGGCGCATCGGGCTTCCCATACAATCG
ATAGATTGTCGCACCTGATTGCCCGACATTATCGCGAGCCCATTTATACCCATATAAATCAGCATCCATG
TTGGAATTTAATCGCGGCCTAGAGCAAGACGTTTCCCGTTGAATATGGCTCATAACACCCCTTGTATTAC
TGTTTATGTAAGCAGACAGTTTTATTGTTCATGACCAAAATCCCTTAACGTGAGTTTTCGTTCCACTGAG
CGTCAGACCCCGTAGAAAAGATCAAAGGATCTTCTTGAGATCCTTTTTTTCTGCGCGTAATCTGCTGCTT
GCAAACAAAAAAACCACCGCTACCAGCGGTGGTTTGTTTGCCGGATCAAGAGCTACCAACTCTTTTTCCG
AAGGTAACTGGCTTCAGCAGAGCGCAGATACCAAATACTGTCCTTCTAGTGTAGCCGTAGTTAGGCCACC
ACTTCAAGAACTCTGTAGCACCGCCTACATACCTCGCTCTGCTAATCCTGTTACCAGTGGCTGCTGCCAG
TGGCGATAAGTCGTGTCTTACCGGGTTGGACTCAAGACGATAGTTACCGGATAAGGCGCAGCGGTCGGGC
TGAACGGGGGGTTCGTGCACACAGCCCAGCTTGGAGCGAACGACCTACACCGAACTGAGATACCTACAGC
GTGAGCTATGAGAAAGCGCCACGCTTCCCGAAGGGAGAAAGGCGGACAGGTATCCGGTAAGCGGCAGGGT
CGGAACAGGAGAGCGCACGAGGGAGCTTCCAGGGGGAAACGCCTGGTATCTTTATAGTCCTGTCGGGTTT
CGCCACCTCTGACTTGAGCGTCGATTTTTGTGATGCTCGTCAGGGGGGCGGAGCCTATGGAAAAACGCCA
GCAACGCGGCCTTTTTACGGTTCCTGGCCTTTTGCTGGCCTTTTGCTCACATGTTCTTTCCTGCGTTATC
CCCTGATTCTGTGGATAACCGTATTACCGCCTTTGAGTGAGCTGATACCGCTCGCCGCAGCCGAACGACC
GAGCGCAGCGAGTCAGTGAGCGAGGAAGCGGAAGAGCGCCTGATGCGGTATTTTCTCCTTACGCATCTGT
GCGGTATTTCACACCGCAATGGTGCACTCTCAGTACAATCTGCTCTGATGCCGCATAGTTAAGCCAGTAT
ACACTCCGCTATCGCTACGTGACTGGGTCATGGCTGCGCCCCGACACCCGCCAACACCCGCTGACGCGCC
CTGACGGGCTTGTCTGCTCCCGGCATCCGCTTACAGACAAGCTGTGACCGTCTCCGGGAGCTGCATGTGT
CAGAGGTTTTCACCGTCATCACCGAAACGCGCGAGGCAGCTGCGGTAAAGCTCATCAGCGTGGTCGTGAA
GCGATTCACAGATGTCTGCCTGTTCATCCGCGTCCAGCTCGTTGAGTTTCTCCAGAAGCGTTAATGTCTG
GCTTCTGATAAAGCGGGCCATGTTAAGGGCGGTTTTTTCCTGTTTGGTCACTGATGCCTCCGTGTAAGGG
GGATTTCTGTTCATGGGGGTAATGATACCGATGAAACGAGAGAGGATGCTCACGATACGGGTTACTGATG
ATGAACATGCCCGGTTACTGGAACGTTGTGAGGGTAAACAACTGGCGGTATGGATGCGGCGGGACCAGAG
AAAAATCACTCAGGGTCAATGCCAGCGCTTCGTTAATACAGATGTAGGTGTTCCACAGGGTAGCCAGCAG
CATCCTGCGATGCAGATCCGGAACATAATGGTGCAGGGCGCTGACTTCCGCGTTTCCAGACTTTACGAAA
CACGGAAACCGAAGACCATTCATGTTGTTGCTCAGGTCGCAGACGTTTTGCAGCAGCAGTCGCTTCACGT
TCGCTCGCGTATCGGTGATTCATTCTGCTAACCAGTAAGGCAACCCCGCCAGCCTAGCCGGGTCCTCAAC
GACAGGAGCACGATCATGCGCACCCGTGGGGCCGCCATGCCGGCGATAATGGCCTGCTTCTCGCCGAAAC
GTTTGGTGGCGGGACCAGTGACGAAGGCTTGAGCGAGGGCGTGCAAGATTCCGAATACCGCAAGCGACAG
GCCGATCATCGTCGCGCTCCAGCGAAAGCGGTCCTCGCCGAAAATGACCCAGAGCGCTGCCGGCACCTGT
CCTACGAGTTGCATGATAAAGAAGACAGTCATAAGTGCGGCGACGATAGTCATGCCCCGCGCCCACCGGA
AGGAGCTGACTGGGTTGAAGGCTCTCAAGGGCATCGGTCGAGATCCCGGTGCCTAATGAGTGAGCTAACT
TACATTAATTGCGTTGCGCTCACTGCCCGCTTTCCAGTCGGGAAACCTGTCGTGCCAGCTGCATTAATGA
ATCGGCCAACGCGCGGGGAGAGGCGGTTTGCGTATTGGGCGCCAGGGTGGTTTTTCTTTTCACCAGTGAG
ACGGGCAACAGCTGATTGCCCTTCACCGCCTGGCCCTGAGAGAGTTGCAGCAAGCGGTCCACGCTGGTTT
GCCCCAGCAGGCGAAAATCCTGTTTGATGGTGGTTAACGGCGGGATATAACATGAGCTGTCTTCGGTATC
GTCGTATCCCACTACCGAGATATCCGCACCAACGCGCAGCCCGGACTCGGTAATGGCGCGCATTGCGCCC
AGCGCCATCTGATCGTTGGCAACCAGCATCGCAGTGGGAACGATGCCCTCATTCAGCATTTGCATGGTTT
GTTGAAAACCGGACATGGCACTCCAGTCGCCTTCCCGTTCCGCTATCGGCTGAATTTGATTGCGAGTGAG
ATATTTATGCCAGCCAGCCAGACGCAGACGCGCCGAGACAGAACTTAATGGGCCCGCTAACAGCGCGATT
TGCTGGTGACCCAATGCGACCAGATGCTCCACGCCCAGTCGCGTACCGTCTTCATGGGAGAAAATAATAC
TGTTGATGGGTGTCTGGTCAGAGACATCAAGAAATAACGCCGGAACATTAGTGCAGGCAGCTTCCACAGC
AATGGCATCCTGGTCATCCAGCGGATAGTTAATGATCAGCCCACTGACGCGTTGCGCGAGAAGATTGTGC
ACCGCCGCTTTACAGGCTTCGACGCCGCTTCGTTCTACCATCGACACCACCACGCTGGCACCCAGTTGAT
CGGCGCGAGATTTAATCGCCGCGACAATTTGCGACGGCGCGTGCAGGGCCAGACTGGAGGTGGCAACGCC
AATCAGCAACGACTGTTTGCCCGCCAGTTGTTGTGCCACGCGGTTGGGAATGTAATTCAGCTCCGCCATC
GCCGCTTCCACTTTTTCCCGCGTTTTCGCAGAAACGTGGCTGGCCTGGTTCACCACGCGGGAAACGGTCT
GATAAGAGACACCGGCATACTCTGCGACATCGTATAACGTTACTGGTTTCACATTCACCACCCTGAATTG
ACTCTCTTCCGGGCGCTATCATGCCATACCGCGAAAGGTTTTGCGCCATTCGATGGTGTCCGGGATCTCG
ACGCTCTCCCTTATGCGACTCCTGCATTAGGAAGCAGCCCAGTAGTAGGTTGAGGCCGTTGAGCACCGCC
GCCGCAAGGAATGGTGCATGCAAGGAGATGGCGCCCAACAGTCCCCCGGCCACGGGGCCTGCCACCATAC
CCACGCCGAAACAAGCGCTCATGAGCCCGAAGTGGCGAGCCCGATCTTCCCCATCGGTGATGTCGGCGAT
ATAGGCGCCAGCAACCGCACCTGTGGCGCCGGTGATGCCGGCCACGATGCGTCCGGCGTAGAGGATCGAG
ATCTCGATCCCGCGAAATTAATACGACTCACTATAGGGGAATTGTGAGCGGATAACAATTCCCCT
Features (pLannotate 1.2.2; 21 found; start..end, strand, type, name):
     12..34      +  RBS            RBS: efficient ribosome binding site from bacteriophage T7 gene 10 (Olins and Rangwala, 1989)
     56..72      +  CDS            capTEV™ (fragment): composite tag for in vivo biotinylation, TEV protease cleavage, and 6xHis tagging
    101..393     +  CDS            SUMO (fragment): cleavable ubiquitin-like protein tag; S. cerevisiae SMT3 (truncated)
    413..973     +  CDS            Gid4 (fragment) (sequence partly withheld): GID4_MOUSE - Experimental evidence at protein level: Swiss-Prot protein existence level 1. Substrate-recognition subunit of the CTLH E3 ubiquitin- protein ligase complex that selectively accepts ubiquitin from UBE2H and mediates ubiquitination and subsequent proteasomal degradation of the transcription factor HBP1. Binds proteins and peptides with a Pro/N-degron consisting of an unmodified N-terminal Pro followed by a small residue, and has the highest affinity for the peptide Pro-Gly- Leu-Trp. Binds peptides with an N-terminal sequence of the type Pro- [Ala,Gly]-[Leu,Met,Gln,Ser,Tyr]-[Glu,Gly
   1003..1020    +  CDS            9xHis (fragment): 9xHis affinity tag
   1030..1079    +  CDS            SET1 (fragment): solubility-enhancement tag derived from T7 phage gene 10B
   1087..1134    +  terminator     T7 terminator: transcription terminator for bacteriophage T7 RNA polymerase
   1171..1599    +  rep_origin     f1 ori (sequence partly withheld): f1 bacteriophage origin of replication; arrow indicates direction of (+) strand synthesis
   1652..1709    +  promoter       AmpR promoter (fragment): bla
   1718..2533    -  CDS            KanR: aminoglycoside phosphotransferase; aph(3')-Ia; confers resistance to kanamycin in bacteria or G418 (Geneticin®) in eukaryotes
   2655..3243    +  rep_origin     ori: high-copy-number ColE1/pMB1/pBR322/pUC origin of replication
   3429..3568    -  misc_feature   bom: basis of mobility region from pBR322
   3670..3861    -  CDS            rop: Rop protein, which maintains plasmids at low copy number; rop
   3878..4258    +  CDS            YPB1_ECOLX: Protein predicted: Swiss-Prot protein existence level 4. From Escherichia coli.
   4330..4621    -  CDS            TcR (fragment): tetracycline efflux protein; tet; confers resistance to tetracycline
   4636..4657    -  protein_bind   CAP binding site: CAP binding activates transcription in the presence of cAMP. E. coli catabolite activator protein
   4670..5752    -  CDS            lacI: lac repressor; lacI; The lac repressor binds to the lac operator to inhibit transcription in E. coli. This inhibition can be relieved by adding lactose or isopropyl-β-D-thiogalactopyranoside (IPTG).
   5753..5830    -  promoter       lacI promoter: lacI
   5838..6117    -  CDS            TcR (fragment): tetracycline efflux protein; tet; confers resistance to tetracycline
   6139..6157    +  promoter       T7 promoter: promoter for bacteriophage T7 RNA polymerase
   6158..6182    +  protein_bind   lac operator: The lac repressor binds to the lac operator to inhibit transcription in E. coli. This inhibition can be relieved by adding lactose or isopropyl-β-D-thiogalactopyranoside (IPTG). lac repressor encoded by lacI
