[The description below was written by a language model from this plasmid's Addgene catalogue record and pLannotate feature annotations shown in this document.]
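Description:
6CCR (GID4) is a bacterial expression plasmid built on the pET28-MKH8SUMO backbone and intended for producing recombinant protein for structure determination; the name refers to the associated PDB entry. It is a 6,185-nt pET-type vector carrying a kanamycin resistance gene (aph(3')-Ia), a ColE1/pMB1-family origin together with the bom region and the rop gene, consistent with its listing as low copy, and an f1 origin. Short tetracycline-resistance fragments and an AmpR promoter fragment detected in the backbone are non-functional remnants of the parental vector lineage.

The insert is a 555-bp fragment of human GID4 (also recorded as C17orf39) encoding amino acids 116–300, introduced by ligation-independent cloning. The automated annotation matched this region to the mouse Gid4 entry, but the catalogue states the species as human. GID4 is the substrate-recognition subunit of the CTLH E3 ubiquitin ligase complex and binds Pro/N-degron peptides. Expression is driven by a T7 promoter with an adjacent lac operator and the T7 gene 10 ribosome binding site, and ends at a T7 terminator. The plasmid-borne lacI gene supplies repressor, so transcription is IPTG-inducible in hosts that provide T7 RNA polymerase.

The backbone contributes an N-terminal tag consisting of a polyhistidine stretch, a thrombin site, yeast SUMO (SMT3) and a TEV protease site, allowing affinity purification, improved solubility and subsequent tag removal. His-tag and T7 gene 10-derived sequences annotated downstream of the insert appear to be vector remnants; the record does not say whether they are translated.
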