>Addgene plasmid #119960 | 6CCR (GID4) | depositor partial sequence | sequence record 227389 | Insert sequence
GGCGTGGCCACCAGCCTGCTCTAC
[498 nt withheld, positions 25-522]
CCTGAACACAGTGCACCCATCTATGAATTCCGG
