Addgene plasmid #119960: 6CCR (GID4)
Purpose: Bacterial expression for structure determination
Depositing lab: Cheryl Arrowsmith. Depositing organization: University of Toronto.
Backbone
  Vector backbone: pET28-MKH8SUMO
  Backbone manufacturer: SGC (Addgene Plasmid #79526)
  Vector type: Bacterial Expression
Growth in bacteria
  Bacterial resistance: Kanamycin, 50 μg/mL
  Growth temperature: 37°C
  Growth strain: DH5alpha
  Copy number: Low Copy
Gene/Insert
  Gene/Insert name: GID4 (alt names: PDB ID: 6CCR; BC041829)
  Species: H. sapiens (human)
  Insert size (bp): 555
  Mutation: contains amino acids 116-300
  Entrez Gene: C17orf39 (a.k.a. MGC3048)
  Promoter: T7
  Tag / fusion protein: 6xHIS, thrombin,SUMO and TEV cleavage (N terminal on backbone)
  Cloning method: Ligation Independent Cloning
  Sequencing primers: 5′ T7; 3′ T7-term
Terms and licenses: Academic/Nonprofit Terms; Industry Terms: Not Available to Industry
Depositor comments: N-Tag:MKKHHHHHHHHSSGLVPRGSMSDSEVNQEAKPEVKPEVKPETHINLKVSDGSSEIFFKIKKTTPLRRLMEAFAKRQGKEMDSLRFLYDGIRIQADQTPEDLDMEDNDIIEAHREQIGGTENLYFQG. GID4:JMC130-A03:C240642. SGC link: http://www.thesgc.org/structures/6CCR/
How to cite: 6CCR (GID4) was a gift from Cheryl Arrowsmith (Addgene plasmid # 119960 ; http://n2t.net/addgene:119960 ; RRID:Addgene_119960)
